Addgene plasmid #132436: pARID4B.1.0-gDNA
Purpose: CRISPR/Cas9 plasmid to create GFP fusion proteins
Depositing lab: Kevin White. Depositing organization: University of Chicago.
Backbone
  Vector backbone: pX330-1.1
  Backbone manufacturer: addgene ID: 42230
  Vector type: CRISPR
Growth in bacteria
  Bacterial resistance: Ampicillin, 100 μg/mL
  Growth temperature: 37°C
  Growth strain: DH5alpha
  Copy number: High Copy
Gene/Insert
  Gene/Insert name: ARID4B
  gRNA/shRNA sequence: AGTTGAGTGCAGGTGACAGC AGG
  Species: H. sapiens (human)
  Entrez Gene: ARID4B (a.k.a. BCAA, BRCAA1, RBBP1L1, RBP1L1, SAP180)
  Cloning method: Restriction Enzyme; 5′ cloning site BbsI (destroyed during cloning); 3′ cloning site BbsI (destroyed during cloning)
  Sequencing primers: 5′ Unknown; 3′ Unknown
Terms and licenses: Academic/Nonprofit Terms; Industry Terms: Not Available to Industry
Depositor comments: gRNA sequence also includes uncloned PAM after the space
How to cite: pARID4B.1.0-gDNA was a gift from Kevin White (Addgene plasmid # 132436 ; http://n2t.net/addgene:132436 ; RRID:Addgene_132436)
