[The description below was written by a language model from this plasmid's Addgene catalogue record and pLannotate feature annotations shown in this document.]
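Description:
pARID4B.1.0-gDNA is a mammalian CRISPR/Cas9 expression plasmid built on the pX330-1.1 backbone, carrying a single guide RNA directed against the human ARID4B gene (also known as BRCAA1, RBP1L1 or SAP180). It is propagated in E. coli as a high-copy plasmid through a ColE1/pUC-type origin and selected with ampicillin via the β-lactamase gene. An f1 phage origin is also present, along with small annotated fragments of bom and rop that are backbone remnants. No mammalian selection marker or reporter appears in the feature table.

The plasmid combines two expression units. A human U6 RNA polymerase III promoter drives the guide RNA. The 20-nt ARID4B spacer was cloned into the BbsI sites, which were destroyed in the process, immediately upstream of the Streptococcus pyogenes gRNA scaffold. The PAM listed with the guide in the record is part of the genomic target and was not cloned. Downstream, a hybrid promoter made of the CMV enhancer, the chicken β-actin promoter and a hybrid intron drives S. pyogenes Cas9. The annotation software splits Cas9 into contiguous N- and C-terminal portions, which together amount to one continuous coding sequence. It is followed by a nucleoplasmin nuclear localization signal and the bovine growth hormone polyadenylation signal. A single AAV2 ITR lies after the cassette, which would not by itself support AAV packaging.

The stated purpose is to create GFP fusion proteins. This plasmid supplies the nuclease and guide to cut the ARID4B locus, but no GFP sequence or homology arms are annotated. A GFP donor template would presumably be provided separately, though the record does not describe it.
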