Features (pLannotate 1.2.2; 18 found; start..end, strand, type, name):
      1..241     +  promoter       U6 promoter: RNA polymerase III promoter for human U6 snRNA
    270..345     +  misc_RNA       gRNA scaffold: guide RNA scaffold for the Streptococcus pyogenes CRISPR/Cas9 system
    352..395     +  misc_RNA       gRNA scaffold (fragment): guide RNA scaffold for the Streptococcus pyogenes CRISPR/Cas9 system
    442..727     +  enhancer       CMV enhancer: human cytomegalovirus immediate early enhancer; contains an 18-bp deletion relative to the standard CMV enhancer
    729..1009    +  promoter       chicken β-actin promoter: No description available
   1010..1237    +  intron         hybrid intron: hybrid between chicken β-actin (CBA) and minute virus of mice (MMV) introns (Gray et al., 2011)
   1375..2976    +  CDS            Cas9(N): N-terminal portion of Streptococcus pyogenes Cas9 (Zetsche et al., 2015)
   2977..5475    +  CDS            Cas9(C): C-terminal portion of Streptococcus pyogenes Cas9 (Zetsche et al., 2015)
   5476..5523    +  CDS            nucleoplasmin NLS: bipartite nuclear localization signal from nucleoplasmin
   5557..5668    +  polyA_signal   bGH poly(A) signal: bovine growth hormone polyadenylation signal
   5773..5913    +  repeat_region  AAV2 ITR: inverted terminal repeat of adeno-associated virus serotype 2 inverted
   5918..5969    -  misc_feature   bom (fragment): basis of mobility region from pBR322
   5988..6443    +  rep_origin     f1 ori (sequence partly withheld): f1 bacteriophage origin of replication; arrow indicates direction of (+) strand synthesis
   6444..6493    -  misc_feature   bom (fragment): basis of mobility region from pBR322
   6595..6630    -  CDS            rop (fragment): Rop protein, which maintains plasmids at low copy number; rop
   6725..6829    +  promoter       AmpR promoter: bla
   6830..7690    +  CDS            AmpR: β-lactamase; bla; confers resistance to ampicillin, carbenicillin, and related antibiotics
   7861..8449    +  rep_origin     ori: high-copy-number ColE1/pMB1/pBR322/pUC origin of replication
>Addgene plasmid #132436 | pARID4B.1.0-gDNA | addgene full sequence | sequence record 266218 | Addgene NGS Result
GAGGGCCTATTTCCCATGATTCCTTCATATTTGCATATACGATACAAGGCTGTTAGAGAGATAATTGGAA
TTAATTTGACTGTAAACACAAAGATATTAGTACAAAATACGTGACGTAGAAAGTAATAATTTCTTGGGTA
GTTTGCAGTTTTAAAATTATGTTTTAAAATGGACTATCATATGCTTACCGTAACTTGAAAGTATTTCGAT
TTCTTGGCTTTATATATCTTGTGGAAAGGACGAAACACGAGTTGAGTGCAGGTGACAGCGTTTTAGAGCT
AGAAATAGCAAGTTAAAATAAGGCTAGTCCGTTATCAACTTGAAAAAGTGGCACCGAGTCGGTGCTTTTT
TGTTTTAGAGCTAGAAATAGCAAGTTAAAATAAGGCTAGTCCGTTTTTAGCGCGTGCGCCAATTCTGCAG
ACAAATGGCTCTAGAGGTACCCGTTACATAACTTACGGTAAATGGCCCGCCTGGCTGACCGCCCAACGAC
CCCCGCCCATTGACGTCAATAGTAACGCCAATAGGGACTTTCCATTGACGTCAATGGGTGGAGTATTTAC
GGTAAACTGCCCACTTGGCAGTACATCAAGTGTATCATATGCCAAGTACGCCCCCTATTGACGTCAATGA
CGGTAAATGGCCCGCCTGGCATTGTGCCCAGTACATGACCTTATGGGACTTTCCTACTTGGCAGTACATC
TACGTATTAGTCATCGCTATTACCATGGTCGAGGTGAGCCCCACGTTCTGCTTCACTCTCCCCATCTCCC
CCCCCTCCCCACCCCCAATTTTGTATTTATTTATTTTTTAATTATTTTGTGCAGCGATGGGGGCGGGGGG
GGGGGGGGGGGGGCGCGCGCSRGGCGGGGCGGGGCGGGGCGAGGGGCGGGGCGGGGCGAGGCGGAGAGGT
GCGGCGGCAGCCAATCAGAGCGGCGCGCTCCGAAAGTTTCCTTTTATGGCGAGGCGGCGGCGGCGGCGGC
CCTATAAAAAGCGAAGCGCGCGGCGGGCGGGAGTCGCTGCGCGCTGCCTTCGCCCCGTGCCCCGCTCCGC
CGCCGCCTCGCGCCGCCCGCCCCGGCTCTGACTGACCGCGTTACTCCCACAGGTGAGCGGGCGGGACGGC
CCTTCTCCTCCGGGCTGTAATTAGCTGAGCAAGAGGTAAGGGTTTAAGGGATGGTTGGTTGGTGGGGTAT
TAATGTTTAATTACCTGGAGCACCTGCCTGAAATCACTTTTTTTCAGGTTGGACCGGTGCCACCATGGAC
TATAAGGACCACGACGGAGACTACAAGGATCATGATATTGATTACAAAGACGATGACGATAAGATGGCCC
CAAAGAAGAAGCGGAAGGTCGGTATCCACGGAGTCCCAGCAGCCGACAAGAAGTACAGCATCGGCCTGGA
CATCGGCACCAACTCTGTGGGCTGGGCCGTGATCACCGACGAGTACAAGGTGCCCAGCAAGAAATTCAAG
GTGCTGGGCAACACCGACCGGCACAGCATCAAGAAGAACCTGATCGGAGCCCTGCTGTTCGACAGCGGCG
AAACAGCCGAGGCCACCCGGCTGAAGAGAACCGCCAGAAGAAGATACACCAGACGGAAGAACCGGATCTG
CTATCTGCAAGAGATCTTCAGCAACGAGATGGCCAAGGTGGACGACAGCTTCTTCCACAGACTGGAAGAG
TCCTTCCTGGTGGAAGAGGATAAGAAGCACGAGCGGCACCCCATCTTCGGCAACATCGTGGACGAGGTGG
CCTACCACGAGAAGTACCCCACCATCTACCACCTGAGAAAGAAACTGGTGGACAGCACCGACAAGGCCGA
CCTGCGGCTGATCTATCTGGCCCTGGCCCACATGATCAAGTTCCGGGGCCACTTCCTGATCGAGGGCGAC
CTGAACCCCGACAACAGCGACGTGGACAAGCTGTTCATCCAGCTGGTGCAGACCTACAACCAGCTGTTCG
AGGAAAACCCCATCAACGCCAGCGGCGTGGACGCCAAGGCCATCCTGTCTGCCAGACTGAGCAAGAGCAG
ACGGCTGGAAAATCTGATCGCCCAGCTGCCCGGCGAGAAGAAGAATGGCCTGTTCGGAAACCTGATTGCC
CTGAGCCTGGGCCTGACCCCCAACTTCAAGAGCAACTTCGACCTGGCCGAGGATGCCAAACTGCAGCTGA
GCAAGGACACCTACGACGACGACCTGGACAACCTGCTGGCCCAGATCGGCGACCAGTACGCCGACCTGTT
TCTGGCCGCCAAGAACCTGTCCGACGCCATCCTGCTGAGCGACATCCTGAGAGTGAACACCGAGATCACC
AAGGCCCCCCTGAGCGCCTCTATGATCAAGAGATACGACGAGCACCACCAGGACCTGACCCTGCTGAAAG
CTCTCGTGCGGCAGCAGCTGCCTGAGAAGTACAAAGAGATTTTCTTCGACCAGAGCAAGAACGGCTACGC
CGGCTACATTGACGGCGGAGCCAGCCAGGAAGAGTTCTACAAGTTCATCAAGCCCATCCTGGAAAAGATG
GACGGCACCGAGGAACTGCTCGTGAAGCTGAACAGAGAGGACCTGCTGCGGAAGCAGCGGACCTTCGACA
ACGGCAGCATCCCCCACCAGATCCACCTGGGAGAGCTGCACGCCATTCTGCGGCGGCAGGAAGATTTTTA
CCCATTCCTGAAGGACAACCGGGAAAAGATCGAGAAGATCCTGACCTTCCGCATCCCCTACTACGTGGGC
CCTCTGGCCAGGGGAAACAGCAGATTCGCCTGGATGACCAGAAAGAGCGAGGAAACCATCACCCCCTGGA
ACTTCGAGGAAGTGGTGGACAAGGGCGCTTCCGCCCAGAGCTTCATCGAGCGGATGACCAACTTCGATAA
GAACCTGCCCAACGAGAAGGTGCTGCCCAAGCACAGCCTGCTGTACGAGTACTTCACCGTGTATAACGAG
CTGACCAAAGTGAAATACGTGACCGAGGGAATGAGAAAGCCCGCCTTCCTGAGCGGCGAGCAGAAAAAGG
CCATCGTGGACCTGCTGTTCAAGACCAACCGGAAAGTGACCGTGAAGCAGCTGAAAGAGGACTACTTCAA
GAAAATCGAGTGCTTCGACTCCGTGGAAATCTCCGGCGTGGAAGATCGGTTCAACGCCTCCCTGGGCACA
TACCACGATCTGCTGAAAATTATCAAGGACAAGGACTTCCTGGACAATGAGGAAAACGAGGACATTCTGG
AAGATATCGTGCTGACCCTGACACTGTTTGAGGACAGAGAGATGATCGAGGAACGGCTGAAAACCTATGC
CCACCTGTTCGACGACAAAGTGATGAAGCAGCTGAAGCGGCGGAGATACACCGGCTGGGGCAGGCTGAGC
CGGAAGCTGATCAACGGCATCCGGGACAAGCAGTCCGGCAAGACAATCCTGGATTTCCTGAAGTCCGACG
GCTTCGCCAACAGAAACTTCATGCAGCTGATCCACGACGACAGCCTGACCTTTAAAGAGGACATCCAGAA
AGCCCAGGTGTCCGGCCAGGGCGATAGCCTGCACGAGCACATTGCCAATCTGGCCGGCAGCCCCGCCATT
AAGAAGGGCATCCTGCAGACAGTGAAGGTGGTGGACGAGCTCGTGAAAGTGATGGGCCGGCACAAGCCCG
AGAACATCGTGATCGAAATGGCCAGAGAGAACCAGACCACCCAGAAGGGACAGAAGAACAGCCGCGAGAG
AATGAAGCGGATCGAAGAGGGCATCAAAGAGCTGGGCAGCCAGATCCTGAAAGAACACCCCGTGGAAAAC
ACCCAGCTGCAGAACGAGAAGCTGTACCTGTACTACCTGCAGAATGGGCGGGATATGTACGTGGACCAGG
AACTGGACATCAACCGGCTGTCCGACTACGATGTGGACCATATCGTGCCTCAGAGCTTTCTGGCCGACGA
CTCCATCGACAACAAGGTGCTGACCAGAAGCGACAAGAACCGGGGCAAGAGCGACAACGTGCCCTCCGAA
GAGGTCGTGAAGAAGATGAAGAACTACTGGCGGCAGCTGCTGAACGCCAAGCTGATTACCCAGAGAAAGT
TCGACAATCTGACCAAGGCCGAGAGAGGCGGCCTGAGCGAACTGGATAAGGCCGGCTTCATCAAGAGACA
GCTGGTGGAAACCCGGCAGATCACAAAGCACGTGGCACAGATCCTGGACTCCCGGATGAACACTAAGTAC
GACGAGAATGACAAGCTGATCCGGGAAGTGAAAGTGATCACCCTGAAGTCCAAGCTGGTGTCCGATTTCC
GGAAGGATTTCCAGTTTTACAAAGTGCGCGAGATCAACAACTACCACCACGCCCACGACGCCTACCTGAA
CGCCGTCGTGGGAACCGCCCTGATCAAAAAGTACCCTGCGCTGGAAAGCGAGTTCGTGTACGGCGACTAC
AAGGTGTACGACGTGCGGAAGATGATCGCCAAGAGCGAGCAGGAAATCGGCAAGGCTACCGCCAAGTACT
TCTTCTACAGCAACATCATGAACTTTTTCAAGACCGAGATTACCCTGGCCAACGGCGAGATCCGGAAGGC
GCCTCTGATCGAGACAAACGGCGAAACCGGGGAGATCGTGTGGGATAAGGGCCGGGATTTTGCCACCGTG
CGGAAAGTGCTGAGCATGCCCCAAGTGAATATCGTGAAAAAGACCGAGGTGCAGACAGGCGGCTTCAGCA
AAGAGTCTATCCTGCCCAAGAGGAACAGCGATAAGCTGATCGCCAGAAAGAAGGACTGGGACCCTAAGAA
GTACGGCGGCTTCGACAGCCCCACCGTGGCCTATTCTGTGCTGGTGGTGGCCAAAGTGGAAAAGGGCAAG
TCCAAGAAACTGAAGAGTGTGAAAGAGCTGCTGGGGATCACCATCATGGAAAGAAGCAGCTTCGAGAAGA
ATCCCATCGACTTTCTGGAAGCCAAGGGCTACAAAGAAGTGAAAAAGGACCTGATCATCAAGCTGCCTAA
GTACTCCCTGTTCGAGCTGGAAAACGGCCGGAAGAGAATGCTGGCCTCTGCCGGCGAACTGCAGAAGGGA
AACGAACTGGCCCTGCCCTCCAAATATGTGAACTTCCTGTACCTGGCCAGCCACTATGAGAAGCTGAAGG
GCTCCCCCGAGGATAATGAGCAGAAACAGCTGTTTGTGGAACAGCACAAGCACTACCTGGACGAGATCAT
CGAGCAGATCAGCGAGTTCTCCAAGAGAGTGATCCTGGCCGACGCTAATCTGGACAAAGTGCTGTCCGCC
TACAACAAGCACCGGGATAAGCCCATCAGAGAGCAGGCCGAGAATATCATCCACCTGTTTACCCTGACCA
ATCTGGGAGCCCCTGCCGCCTTCAAGTACTTTGACACCACCATCGACCGGAAGAGGTACACCAGCACCAA
AGAGGTGCTGGACGCCACCCTGATCCACCAGAGCATCACCGGCCTGTACGAGACACGGATCGACCTGTCT
CAGCTGGGAGGCGACAAAAGGCCGGCGGCCACGAAAAAGGCCGGCCAGGCAAAAAAGAAAAAGTAAGAAT
TCCTAGAGCTCGCTGATCAGCCTCGACTGTGCCTTCTAGTTGCCAGCCATCTGTTGTTTGCCCCTCCCCC
GTGCCTTCCTTGACCCTGGAAGGTGCCACTCCCACTGTCCTTTCCTAATAAAATGAGGAAATTGCATCGC
ATTGTCTGAGTAGGTGTCATTCTATTCTGGGGGGTGGGGTGGGGCAGGACAGCAAGGGGGAGGATTGGGA
AGAGAATAGCAGGCATGCTGGGGAGCGGCCGCAGGAACCCCTAGTGATGGAGTTGGCCACTCCCTCTCTG
CGCGCTCGCTCGCTCACTGAGGCCGGGCGACCAAAGGTCGCCCGACGCCCGGGCTTTGCCCGGGCGGCCT
CAGTGAGCGAGCGAGCGCGCAGCTGCCTGCAGGGGCGCCTGATGCGGTATTTTCTCCTTACGCATCTGTG
CGGTATTTCACACCGCATA
[95 nt withheld, positions 5970-6064]
T
[46 nt withheld, positions 6066-6111]
C
[141 nt withheld, positions 6113-6253]
CCTTTGACGTTGGAGTCCACGTTCTTT
[37 nt withheld, positions 6281-6317]
ACTCTATCTCGGGCTATTCTTTTGATTTATAAGGGATTTTGCCGATTTCGGTCTATTGGTTAAAAAATGA
GCTGATTTAACAAAAATTTAACGCGAATTTTAACAAAATATTAACGTTTACAATTTTATGGTGCACTCTC
AGTACAATCTGCTCTGATGCCGCATAGTTAAGCCAGCCCCGACACCCGCCAACACCCGCTGACGCGCCCT
GACGGGCTTGTCTGCTCCCGGCATCCGCTTACAGACAAGCTGTGACCGTCTCCGGGAGCTGCATGTGTCA
GAGGTTTTCACCGTCATCACCGAAACGCGCGAGACGAAAGGGCCTCGTGATACGCCTATTTTTATAGGTT
AATGTCATGATAATAATGGTTTCTTAGACGTCAGGTGGCACTTTTCGGGGAAATGTGCGCGGAACCCCTA
TTTGTTTATTTTTCTAAATACATTCAAATATGTATCCGCTCATGAGACAATAACCCTGATAAATGCTTCA
ATAATATTGAAAAAGGAAGAGTATGAGTATTCAACATTTCCGTGTCGCCCTTATTCCCTTTTTTGCGGCA
TTTTGCCTTCCTGTTTTTGCTCACCCAGAAACGCTGGTGAAAGTAAAAGATGCTGAAGATCAGTTGGGTG
CACGAGTGGGTTACATCGAACTGGATCTCAACAGCGGTAAGATCCTTGAGAGTTTTCGCCCCGAAGAACG
TTTTCCAATGATGAGCACTTTTAAAGTTCTGCTATGTGGCGCGGTATTATCCCGTATTGACGCCGGGCAA
GAGCAACTCGGTCGCCGCATACACTATTCTCAGAATGACTTGGTTGAGTACTCACCAGTCACAGAAAAGC
ATCTTACGGATGGCATGACAGTAAGAGAATTATGCAGTGCTGCCATAACCATGAGTGATAACACTGCGGC
CAACTTACTTCTGACAACGATCGGAGGACCGAAGGAGCTAACCGCTTTTTTGCACAACATGGGGGATCAT
GTAACTCGCCTTGATCGTTGGGAACCGGAGCTGAATGAAGCCATACCAAACGACGAGCGTGACACCACGA
TGCCTGTAGCAATGGCAACAACGTTGCGCAAACTATTAACTGGCGAACTACTTACTCTAGCTTCCCGGCA
ACAATTAATAGACTGGATGGAGGCGGATAAAGTTGCAGGACCACTTCTGCGCTCGGCCCTTCCGGCTGGC
TGGTTTATTGCTGATAAATCTGGAGCCGGTGAGCGTGGAAGCCGCGGTATCATTGCAGCACTGGGGCCAG
ATGGTAAGCCCTCCCGTATCGTAGTTATCTACACGACGGGGAGTCAGGCAACTATGGATGAACGAAATAG
ACAGATCGCTGAGATAGGTGCCTCACTGATTAAGCATTGGTAACTGTCAGACCAAGTTTACTCATATATA
CTTTAGATTGATTTAAAACTTCATTTTTAATTTAAAAGGATCTAGGTGAAGATCCTTTTTGATAATCTCA
TGACCAAAATCCCTTAACGTGAGTTTTCGTTCCACTGAGCGTCAGACCCCGTAGAAAAGATCAAAGGATC
TTCTTGAGATCCTTTTTTTCTGCGCGTAATCTGCTGCTTGCAAACAAAAAAACCACCGCTACCAGCGGTG
GTTTGTTTGCCGGATCAAGAGCTACCAACTCTTTTTCCGAAGGTAACTGGCTTCAGCAGAGCGCAGATAC
CAAATACTGTTCTTCTAGTGTAGCCGTAGTTAGGCCACCACTTCAAGAACTCTGTAGCACCGCCTACATA
CCTCGCTCTGCTAATCCTGTTACCAGTGGCTGCTGCCAGTGGCGATAAGTCGTGTCTTACCGGGTTGGAC
TCAAGACGATAGTTACCGGATAAGGCGCAGCGGTCGGGCTGAACGGGGGGTTCGTGCACACAGCCCAGCT
TGGAGCGAACGACCTACACCGAACTGAGATACCTACAGCGTGAGCTATGAGAAAGCGCCACGCTTCCCGA
AGGGAGAAAGGCGGACAGGTATCCGGTAAGCGGCAGGGTCGGAACAGGAGAGCGCACGAGGGAGCTTCCA
GGGGGAAACGCCTGGTATCTTTATAGTCCTGTCGGGTTTCGCCACCTCTGACTTGAGCGTCGATTTTTGT
GATGCTCGTCAGGGGGGCGGAGCCTATGGAAAAACGCCAGCAACGCGGCCTTTTTACGGTTCCTGGCCTT
TTGCTGGCCTTTTGCTCACATGT
